Addgene plasmid #91879: AOI-WT-Cas9-sg-mouse Ezh2-E10-GFP
Purpose: Expresses 3xFLAG-Cas9 and a gRNA targeting mouse Ezh2
Depositing lab: Martine Roussel. Publication: Inactivation of Ezh2 Upregulates Gfi1 and Drives Aggressive Myc-Driven Group 3 Medulloblastoma. Vo BT, Li C, Morgan MA, Theurillat I, Finkelstein D, Wright S, Hyle J, Smith SM, Fan Y, Wang YD, Wu G, Orr BA, Northcott PA, Shilatifard A, Sherr CJ, Roussel MF. Cell Rep. 2017 Mar 21;18(12):2907-2917. doi: 10.1016/j.celrep.2017.02.073. PubMed 28329683.
Backbone
  Vector backbone: pSpCas9(BB)-2A-GFP (PX458)
  Backbone manufacturer: Feng Zhang Lab (Addgene #48138)
  Vector type: Mammalian Expression, CRISPR
  Selectable markers: EGFP
Growth in bacteria
  Bacterial resistance: Ampicillin, 100 μg/mL
  Growth temperature: 37°C
  Growth strain: DH5alpha
  Copy number: High Copy
Gene/Insert
  Gene/Insert name: gRNA targeting Ezh2
  gRNA/shRNA sequence: GACACCACCTAAACGCCCAG
  Species: M. musculus (mouse)
  Entrez Gene: Ezh2 (a.k.a. Enx-1, Enx1h, KMT6, mKIAA4065)
  Promoter: U6
  Cloning method: Restriction Enzyme; 5′ cloning site BbsI (destroyed during cloning); 3′ cloning site BbsI (destroyed during cloning)
  Sequencing primers: 5′ LKO.1 5'
Terms and licenses: Academic/Nonprofit Terms; Industry Terms: Not Available to Industry
Depositor comments: This vector also contains FLAG-tagged SpCas9-2A-EGFP.
How to cite: AOI-WT-Cas9-sg-mouse Ezh2-E10-GFP was a gift from Martine Roussel (Addgene plasmid # 91879 ; http://n2t.net/addgene:91879 ; RRID:Addgene_91879)
