[The description below was written by a language model from this plasmid's Addgene catalogue record.]
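Description:
AOI-WT-Cas9-sg-mouse Ezh2-E10-GFP is an all-in-one mammalian CRISPR expression plasmid built on the pSpCas9(BB)-2A-GFP (PX458) backbone. It is maintained in E. coli as a high-copy plasmid under ampicillin selection. It carries no mammalian drug-resistance marker; the record lists EGFP as the selectable marker, so transfected cells are identified or enriched by fluorescence.

The construct carries two functional units. A U6 promoter, a standard RNA polymerase III promoter for small RNAs, drives a single guide RNA directed against mouse Ezh2, which encodes a histone methyltransferase (also known as KMT6). The "E10" in the name suggests the guide targets exon 10, although the record does not say so explicitly. The guide was inserted as a restriction-cloned fragment into the backbone's BbsI sites, which were destroyed in the process. The second unit expresses wild-type, 3xFLAG-tagged SpCas9 linked to EGFP through a 2A self-cleaving peptide. Nuclease and reporter are therefore made from one transcript as separate proteins, and green fluorescence marks the cells that express Cas9. The promoter driving this cassette is not stated in the record, and no feature table was supplied.

Delivering nuclease, guide and reporter on a single plasmid allows Cas9-mediated cutting, and hence disruption, of Ezh2 in mouse cells. The FLAG tag provides a means of detecting Cas9 protein. The associated publication concerns Ezh2 inactivation in Myc-driven Group 3 medulloblastoma, consistent with use of the plasmid to knock out Ezh2 in that model.
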