>Addgene plasmid #91879 | AOI-WT-Cas9-sg-mouse Ezh2-E10-GFP | addgene partial sequence | sequence record 181563 | Addgene Partial NGS Result
GCCTTCGCCCCGTGCCCCGCTCCGCCGCCGCCTCGCGCCGCCCGCCCCGGCTCTGACTGACCGCGTTACT
CCCACAGGTGAGCGGGCGGGACGGCCCTTCTCCTCCGGGCTGTAATTAGCTGAGCAAGAGGTAAGGGTTT
AAGGGATGGTTGGTTGGTGGGGTATTAATGTTTAATTACCTGGAGCACCTGCCTGAAATCACTTTTTTTC
AGGTTGGACCGGTGCCACCATGGACTATAAGGACCACGACGGAGACTACAAGGATCATGATATTGATTAC
AAAGACGATGACGATAAGATGGCCCCAAAGAAGAAGCGGAAGGTCGGTATCCACGGAGTCCCAGCAGCCG
ACAAGAAGTACAGCATCGGCCTGGACATCGGCACCAACTCTGTGGGCTGGGCCGTGATCACCGACGAGTA
CAAGGTGCCCAGCAAGAAATTCAAGGTGCTGGGCAACACCGACCGGCACAGCATCAAGAAGAACCTGATC
GGAGCCCTGCTGTTCGACAGCGGCGAAACAGCCGAGGCCACCCGGCTGAAGAGAACCGCCAGAAGAAGAT
ACACCAGACGGAAGAACCGGATCTGCTATCTGCAAGAGATCTTCAGCAACGAGATGGCCAAGGTGGACGA
CAGCTTCTTCCACAGACTGGAAGAGTCCTTCCTGGTGGAAGAGGATAAGAAGCACGAGCGGCACCCCATC
TTCGGCAACATCGTGGACGAGGTGGCCTACCACGAGAAGTACCCCACCATCTACCACCTGAGAAAGAAAC
TGGTGGACAGCACCGACAAGGCCGACCTGCGGCTGATCTATCTGGCCCTGGCCCACATGATCAAGTTCCG
GGGCCACTTCCTGATCGAGGGCGACCTGAACCCCGACAACAGCGACGTGGACAAGCTGTTCATCCAGCTG
GTGCAGACCTACAACCAGCTGTTCGAGGAAAACCCCATCAACGCCAGCGGCGTGGACGCCAAGGCCATCC
TGTCTGCCAGACTGAGCAAGAGCAGACGGCTGGAAAATCTGATCGCCCAGCTGCCCGGCGAGAAGAAGAA
TGGCCTGTTCGGAAACCTGATTGCCCTGAGCCTGGGCCTGACCCCCAACTTCAAGAGCAACTTCGACCTG
GCCGAGGATGCCAAACTGCAGCTGAGCAAGGACACCTACGACGACGACCTGGACAACCTGCTGGCCCAGA
TCGGCGACCAGTACGCCGACCTGTTTCTGGCCGCCAAGAACCTGTCCGACGCCATCCTGCTGAGCGACAT
CCTGAGAGTGAACACCGAGATCACCAAGGCCCCCCTGAGCGCCTCTATGATCAAGAGATACGACGAGCAC
CACCAGGACCTGACCCTGCTGAAAGCTCTCGTGCGGCAGCAGCTGCCTGAGAAGTACAAAGAGATTTTCT
TCGACCAGAGCAAGAACGGCTACGCCGGCTACATTGACGGCGGAGCCAGCCAGGAAGAGTTCTACAAGTT
CATCAAGCCCATCCTGGAAAAGATGGACGGCACCGAGGAACTGCTCGTGAAGCTGAACAGAGAGGACCTG
CTGCGGAAGCAGCGGACCTTCGACAACGGCAGCATCCCCCACCAGATCCACCTGGGAGAGCTGCACGCCA
TTCTGCGGCGGCAGGAAGATTTTTACCCATTCCTGAAGGACAACCGGGAAAAGATCGAGAAGATCCTGAC
CTTCCGCATCCCCTACTACGTGGGCCCTCTGGCCAGGGGAAACAGCAGATTCGCCTGGATGACCAGAAAG
AGCGAGGAAACCATCACCCCCTGGAACTTCGAGGAAGTGGTGGACAAGGGCGCTTCCGCCCAGAGCTTCA
TCGAGCGGATGACCAACTTCGATAAGAACCTGCCCAACGAGAAGGTGCTGCCCAAGCACAGCCTGCTGTA
CGAGTACTTCACCGTGTATAACGAGCTGACCAAAGTGAAATACGTGACCGAGGGAATGAGAAAGCCCGCC
TTCCTGAGCGGCGAGCAGAAAAAGGCCATCGTGGACCTGCTGTTCAAGACCAACCGGAAAGTGACCGTGA
AGCAGCTGAAAGAGGACTACTTCAAGAAAATCGAGTGCTTCGACTCCGTGGAAATCTCCGGCGTGGAAGA
TCGGTTCAACGCCTCCCTGGGCACATACCACGATCTGCTGAAAATTATCAAGGACAAGGACTTCCTGGAC
AATGAGGAAAACGAGGACATTCTGGAAGATATCGTGCTGACCCTGACACTGTTTGAGGACAGAGAGATGA
TCGAGGAACGGCTGAAAACCTATGCCCACCTGTTCGACGACAAAGTGATGAAGCAGCTGAAGCGGCGGAG
ATACACCGGCTGGGGCAGGCTGAGCCGGAAGCTGATCAACGGCATCCGGGACAAGCAGTCCGGCAAGACA
ATCCTGGATTTCCTGAAGTCCGACGGCTTCGCCAACAGAAACTTCATGCAGCTGATCCACGACGACAGCC
TGACCTTTAAAGAGGACATCCAGAAAGCCCAGGTGTCCGGCCAGGGCGATAGCCTGCACGAGCACATTGC
CAATCTGGCCGGCAGCCCCGCCATTAAGAAGGGCATCCTGCAGACAGTGAAGGTGGTGGACGAGCTCGTG
AAAGTGATGGGCCGGCACAAGCCCGAGAACATCGTGATCGAAATGGCCAGAGAGAACCAGACCACCCAGA
AGGGACAGAAGAACAGCCGCGAGAGAATGAAGCGGATCGAAGAGGGCATCAAAGAGCTGGGCAGCCAGAT
CCTGAAAGAACACCCCGTGGAAAACACCCAGCTGCAGAACGAGAAGCTGTACCTGTACTACCTGCAGAAT
GGGCGGGATATGTACGTGGACCAGGAACTGGACATCAACCGGCTGTCCGACTACGATGTGGACCATATCG
TGCCTCAGAGCTTTCTGAAGGACGACTCCATCGACAACAAGGTGCTGACCAGAAGCGACAAGAACCGGGG
CAAGAGCGACAACGTGCCCTCCGAAGAGGTCGTGAAGAAGATGAAGAACTACTGGCGGCAGCTGCTGAAC
GCCAAGCTGATTACCCAGAGAAAGTTCGACAATCTGACCAAGGCCGAGAGAGGCGGCCTGAGCGAACTGG
ATAAGGCCGGCTTCATCAAGAGACAGCTGGTGGAAACCCGGCAGATCACAAAGCACGTGGCACAGATCCT
GGACTCCCGGATGAACACTAAGTACGACGAGAATGACAAGCTGATCCGGGAAGTGAAAGTGATCACCCTG
AAGTCCAAGCTGGTGTCCGATTTCCGGAAGGATTTCCAGTTTTACAAAGTGCGCGAGATCAACAACTACC
ACCACGCCCACGACGCCTACCTGAACGCCGTCGTGGGAACCGCCCTGATCAAAAAGTACCCTAAGCTGGA
AAGCGAGTTCGTGTACGGCGACTACAAGGTGTACGACGTGCGGAAGATGATCGCCAAGAGCGAGCAGGAA
ATCGGCAAGGCTACCGCCAAGTACTTCTTCTACAGCAACATCATGAACTTTTTCAAGACCGAGATTACCC
TGGCCAACGGCGAGATCCGGAAGCGGCCTCTGATCGAGACAAACGGCGAAACCGGGGAGATCGTGTGGGA
TAAGGGCCGGGATTTTGCCACCGTGCGGAAAGTGCTGAGCATGCCCCAAGTGAATATCGTGAAAAAGACC
GAGGTGCAGACAGGCGGCTTCAGCAAAGAGTCTATCCTGCCCAAGAGGAACAGCGATAAGCTGATCGCCA
GAAAGAAGGACTGGGACCCTAAGAAGTACGGCGGCTTCGACAGCCCCACCGTGGCCTATTCTGTGCTGGT
GGTGGCCAAAGTGGAAAAGGGCAAGTCCAAGAAACTGAAGAGTGTGAAAGAGCTGCTGGGGATCACCATC
ATGGAAAGAAGCAGCTTCGAGAAGAATCCCATCGACTTTCTGGAAGCCAAGGGCTACAAAGAAGTGAAAA
AGGACCTGATCATCAAGCTGCCTAAGTACTCCCTGTTCGAGCTGGAAAACGGCCGGAAGAGAATGCTGGC
CTCTGCCGGCGAACTGCAGAAGGGAAACGAACTGGCCCTGCCCTCCAAATATGTGAACTTCCTGTACCTG
GCCAGCCACTATGAGAAGCTGAAGGGCTCCCCCGAGGATAATGAGCAGAAACAGCTGTTTGTGGAACAGC
ACAAGCACTACCTGGACGAGATCATCGAGCAGATCAGCGAGTTCTCCAAGAGAGTGATCCTGGCCGACGC
TAATCTGGACAAAGTGCTGTCCGCCTACAACAAGCACCGGGATAAGCCCATCAGAGAGCAGGCCGAGAAT
ATCATCCACCTGTTTACCCTGACCAATCTGGGAGCCCCTGCCGCCTTCAAGTACTTTGACACCACCATCG
ACCGGAAGAGGTACACCAGCACCAAAGAGGTGCTGGACGCCACCCTGATCCACCAGAGCATCACCGGCCT
GTACGAGACACGGATCGACCTGTCTCAGCTGGGAGGCGACAAAAGGCCGGCGGCCACGAAAAAGGCCGGC
CAGGCAAAAAAGAAAAAGGAATTCGGCAGTGGAGAGGGCAGAGGAAGTCTGCTAACATGCGGTGACGTCG
AGGAGAATCCTGGCCCAGTGAGCAAGGGCGAGGAGCTGTTCACCGGGGTGGTGCCCATCCTGGTCGAGCT
GGACGGCGACGTAAACGGCCACAAGTTCAGCGTGTCCGGCGAGGGCGAGGGCGATGCCACCTACGGCAAG
CTGACCCTGAAGTTCATCTGCACCACCGGCAAGCTGCCCGTGCCCTGGCCCACCCTCGTGACCACCCTGA
CCTACGGCGTGCAGTGCTTCAGCCGCTACCCCGACCACATGAAGCAGCACGACTTCTTCAAGTCCGCCAT
GCCCGAAGGCTACGTCCAGGAGCGCACCATCTTCTTCAAGGACGACGGCAACTACAAGACCCGCGCCGAG
GTGAAGTTCGAGGGCGACACCCTGGTGAACCGCATCGAGCTGAAGGGCATCGACTTCAAGGAGGACGGCA
ACATCCTGGGGCACAAGCTGGAGTACAACTACAACAGCCACAACGTCTATATCATGGCCGACAAGCAGAA
GAACGGCATCAAGGTGAACTTCAAGATCCGCCACAACATCGAGGACGGCAGCGTGCAGCTCGCCGACCAC
TACCAGCAGAACACCCCCATCGGCGACGGCCCCGTGCTGCTGCCCGACAACCACTACCTGAGCACCCAGT
CCGCCCTGAGCAAAGACCCCAACGAGAAGCGCGATCACATGGTCCTGCTGGAGTTCGTGACCGCCGCCGG
GATCACTCTCGGCATGGACGAGCTGTACAAGGAATTCTAACTAGAGCTCGCTGATCAGCCTCGACTGTGC
CTTCTAGTTGCCAGCCATCTGTTGTTTGCCCCTCCCCCGTGCCTTCCTTGACCCTGGAAGGTGCCACTCC
CACTGTCCTTTCCTAATAAAATGAGGAAATTGCATCGCATTGTCTGAGTAGGTGTCATTCTATTCTGGGG
GGTGGGGTGGGGCAGGACAGCAAGGGGGAGGATTGGGAAGAGAATAGCAGGCATGCTGGGGAGCGGCCGC
AGGAACCCCTAGTGATGGAGTTGGCCACTCCCTCTCTGCGCGCTCGCTCGCTCACTGAGGCCGGGCGACC
AAAGGTCGCCCGACGCCCGGGCTTTGCCCGGGCGGCCTCAGTGAGCGAGCGAGCGCGCAGCTGCCTGCAG
GGGCGCCTGATGCGGTATTTTCTCCTTACGCATCTGTGCGGTATTTCACACCGCATA
[95 nt withheld, positions 5728-5822]
T
[46 nt withheld, positions 5824-5869]
C
[141 nt withheld, positions 5871-6011]
CCTTTGACGTTGGAGTCCACGTTCTTT
[37 nt withheld, positions 6039-6075]
ACTCTATCTCGGGCTATTCTTTTGATTTATAAGGGATTTTGCCGATTTCGGTCTATTGGTTAAAAAATGA
GCTGATTTAACAAAAATTTAACGCGAATTTTAACAAAATATTAACGTTTACAATTTTATGGTGCACTCTC
AGTACAATCTGCTCTGATGCCGCATAGTTAAGCCAGCCCCGACACCCGCCAACACCCGCTGACGCGCCCT
GACGGGCTTGTCTGCTCCCGGCATCCGCTTACAGACAAGCTGTGACCGTCTCCGGGAGCTGCATGTGTCA
GAGGTTTTCACCGTCATCACCGAAACGCGCGAGACGAAAGGGCCTCGTGATACGCCTATTTTTATAGGTT
AATGTCATGATAATAATGGTTTCTTAGACGTCAGGTGGCACTTTTCGGGGAAATGTGCGCGGAACCCCTA
TTTGTTTATTTTTCTAAATACATTCAAATATGTATCCGCTCATGAGACAATAACCCTGATAAATGCTTCA
ATAATATTGAAAAAGGAAGAGTATGAGTATTCAACATTTCCGTGTCGCCCTTATTCCCTTTTTTGCGGCA
TTTTGCCTTCCTGTTTTTGCTCACCCAGAAACGCTGGTGAAAGTAAAAGATGCTGAAGATCAGTTGGGTG
CACGAGTGGGTTACATCGAACTGGATCTCAACAGCGGTAAGATCCTTGAGAGTTTTCGCCCCGAAGAACG
TTTTCCAATGATGAGCACTTTTAAAGTTCTGCTATGTGGCGCGGTATTATCCCGTATTGACGCCGGGCAA
GAGCAACTCGGTCGCCGCATACACTATTCTCAGAATGACTTGGTTGAGTACTCACCAGTCACAGAAAAGC
ATCTTACGGATGGCATGACAGTAAGAGAATTATGCAGTGCTGCCATAACCATGAGTGATAACACTGCGGC
CAACTTACTTCTGACAACGATCGGAGGACCGAAGGAGCTAACCGCTTTTTTGCACAACATGGGGGATCAT
GTAACTCGCCTTGATCGTTGGGAACCGGAGCTGAATGAAGCCATACCAAACGACGAGCGTGACACCACGA
TGCCTGTAGCAATGGCAACAACGTTGCGCAAACTATTAACTGGCGAACTACTTACTCTAGCTTCCCGGCA
ACAATTAATAGACTGGATGGAGGCGGATAAAGTTGCAGGACCACTTCTGCGCTCGGCCCTTCCGGCTGGC
TGGTTTATTGCTGATAAATCTGGAGCCGGTGAGCGTGGAAGCCGCGGTATCATTGCAGCACTGGGGCCAG
ATGGTAAGCCCTCCCGTATCGTAGTTATCTACACGACGGGGAGTCAGGCAACTATGGATGAACGAAATAG
ACAGATCGCTGAGATAGGTGCCTCACTGATTAAGCATTGGTAACTGTCAGACCAAGTTTACTCATATATA
CTTTAGATTGATTTAAAACTTCATTTTTAATTTAAAAGGATCTAGGTGAAGATCCTTTTTGATAATCTCA
TGACCAAAATCCCTTAACGTGAGTTTTCGTTCCACTGAGCGTCAGACCCCGTAGAAAAGATCAAAGGATC
TTCTTGAGATCCTTTTTTTCTGCGCGTAATCTGCTGCTTGCAAACAAAAAAACCACCGCTACCAGCGGTG
GTTTGTTTGCCGGATCAAGAGCTACCAACTCTTTTTCCGAAGGTAACTGGCTTCAGCAGAGCGCAGATAC
CAAATACTGTTCTTCTAGTGTAGCCGTAGTTAGGCCACCACTTCAAGAACTCTGTAGCACCGCCTACATA
CCTCGCTCTGCTAATCCTGTTACCAGTGGCTGCTGCCAGTGGCGATAAGTCGTGTCTTACCGGGTTGGAC
TCAAGACGATAGTTACCGGATAAGGCGCAGCGGTCGGGCTGAACGGGGGGTTCGTGCACACAGCCCAGCT
TGGAGCGAACGACCTACACCGAACTGAGATACCTACAGCGTGAGCTATGAGAAAGCGCCACGCTTCCCGA
AGGGAGAAAGGCGGACAGGTATCCGGTAAGCGGCAGGGTCGGAACAGGAGAGCGCACGAGGGAGCTTCCA
GGGGGAAACGCCTGGTATCTTTATAGTCCTGTCGGGTTTCGCCACCTCTGACTTGAGCGTCGATTTTTGT
GATGCTCGTCAGGGGGGCGGAGCCTATGGAAAAACGCCAGCAACGCGGCCTTTTTACGGTTCCTGGCCTT
TTGCTGGCCTTTTGCTCACATGTGAGGGCCTATTTCCCATGATTCCTTCATATTTGCATATACGATACAA
GGCTGTTAGAGAGATAATTGGAATTAATTTGACTGTAAACACAAAGATATTAGTACAAAATACGTGACGT
AGAAAGTAATAATTTCTTGGGTAGTTTGCAGTTTTAAAATTATGTTTTAAAATGGACTATCATATGCTTA
CCGTAACTTGAAAGTATTTCGATTTCTTGGCTTTATATATCTTGTGGAAAGGACGAAACACCGACACCAC
CTAAACGCCCAGGTTTAGAGCTAGAAATAGCAAGTTAAAATAAGGCTAGTCCGTTATCAACTTGAAAAAG
TGGCACCGAGTCGGTGCTTTTTTGTTTTAGAGCTAGAAATAGCAAGTTAAAATAAGGCTAGTCCGTTTTT
AGCGCGTGCGCCAATTCTGCAGACAAATGGCTCTAGAGGTACCCGTTACATAACTTACGGTAAATGGCCC
GCCTGGCTGACCGCCCAACGACCCCCGCCCATTGACGTCAATAGTAACGCCAATAGGGACTTTCCATTGA
CGTCAATGGGTGGAGTATTTACGGTAAACTGCCCACTTGGCAGTACATCAAGTGTATCATATGCCAAGTA
CGCCCCCTATTGACGTCAATGACGGTAAATGGCCCGCCTGGCATTGTGCCCAGTACATGACCTTATGGGA
CTTTCCTACTTGGCAGTACATCTACGTATTAGTCATCGCTATTACCATGGTCGAGGTGAGCCCCACGTTC
TGCTTCACTCTCCCCATCTCCCCCCCCTCCCCACCCCCAATTTTGTATTTATTTATTTTTTAATTATTTT
GTGCAGCGATGGGGGCGGGGGGGGGGGG
